Addgene plasmid #217384: pYH76
Purpose: Ptrc99A-PAmCherry-L6-PopTag for bacterial expression
Depositing lab: Anthony Vecchiarelli. Depositing organization: University of Michigan. Publication: An experimental framework to assess biomolecular condensates in bacteria. Hoang Y, Azaldegui CA, Dow RE, Ghalmi M, Biteen JS, Vecchiarelli AG. Nat Commun. 2024 Apr 15;15(1):3222. doi: 10.1038/s41467-024-47330-4. PubMed 38622124.
Backbone
  Vector backbone: pUC18
  Vector type: Bacterial Expression
Growth in bacteria
  Bacterial resistance: Ampicillin, 100 μg/mL
  Growth temperature: 37°C
  Growth strain: DH5alpha
  Copy number: High Copy
Gene/Insert
  Gene/Insert name: PopTag
  Species: Synthetic
  Tag / fusion protein: PAmCherry-Linker6 (N terminal on insert)
  Cloning method: Gibson Cloning
Terms and licenses: Academic/Nonprofit Terms; Industry Terms: Not Available to Industry
Depositor comments: Please visit https://doi.org/10.1101/2023.03.22.533878 for bioRxiv preprint.
How to cite: pYH76 was a gift from Anthony Vecchiarelli (Addgene plasmid # 217384 ; http://n2t.net/addgene:217384 ; RRID:Addgene_217384)
