[The description below was written by a language model from this plasmid's Addgene catalogue record and pLannotate feature annotations shown in this document.]
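Description:
pYH76 is a bacterial expression plasmid that produces a fusion of the photoactivatable red fluorescent protein PAmCherry to a synthetic PopTag, joined by a linker the record calls Linker6 (L6). The catalogue lists the backbone as pUC18, but the purpose line refers to pTrc99A. The feature table is consistent with a pTrc99A-style architecture: a trc promoter with a lac operator, a fragment of the pUC18/19 multiple cloning site, the 5S rRNA region with the rrnB T1 and T2 terminators, and a lacI gene under the lacIq promoter. The plasmid replicates in E. coli from a high-copy ColE1/pMB1-type origin, next to which sit a pBR322 bom region and a remnant of rop. It is selected with ampicillin through the β-lactamase gene and its own promoter.

The trc promoter is a strong trp/lac hybrid. It is held off by lac repressor, which the plasmid itself supplies at elevated levels, and is induced with IPTG, so expression of the fusion can be tuned independently of the host's lacI status. The PAmCherry1 coding sequence lies immediately downstream of the operator. The annotation tool did not label the linker or the PopTag, which presumably occupy the unannotated stretch between the end of PAmCherry1 and the MCS fragment, upstream of the terminators.

PAmCherry is dark until photoactivated, which makes it suitable for single-molecule localization and tracking microscopy. The associated publication describes an experimental framework for assessing biomolecular condensates in bacteria. The construct is therefore apparently intended for controlled expression and imaging of a PopTag fusion in E. coli, to examine its cellular organization and condensate-like behaviour.
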