Features (pLannotate 1.2.2; 16 found; start..end, strand, type, name):
      3..20      +  promoter       tet promoter (fragment): E. coli promoter for tetracycline efflux protein gene
     16..117     -  CDS            yciV (fragment): RNAAM_ECOLI - Also known as trpH From Escherichia coli (strain K12).
    193..222     +  promoter       trc promoter: strong E. coli promoter; hybrid between the trp and lac UV5 promoters
    230..246     +  protein_bind   lac operator: The lac repressor binds to the lac operator to inhibit transcription in E. coli. This inhibition can be relieved by adding lactose or isopropyl-β-D-thiogalactopyranoside (IPTG). lac repressor encoded by lacI
    273..977     +  CDS            PAmCherry1: PAmCherry1 is a photoactivatable red fluorescent protein published in 2009, derived from Discosoma sp.. It is reported to be a rapidly-maturing monomer with high acid sensitivity.
   1231..1256    +  misc_feature   MCS (fragment): pUC18/19 multiple cloning site
   1340..1455    +  ncRNA          5S rRNA: Accession: RF00001 - 5S ribosomal RNA
   1459..1545    +  terminator     rrnB T1 terminator: Escherichia coli rrnB; transcription terminator T1 from the E. coli rrnB gene
   1637..1664    +  terminator     rrnB T2 terminator: transcription terminator T2 from the E. coli rrnB gene
   1683..1774    +  promoter       AmpR promoter: bla
   1775..2635    +  CDS            AmpR: β-lactamase; bla; confers resistance to ampicillin, carbenicillin, and related antibiotics
   2806..3394    +  rep_origin     ori: high-copy-number ColE1/pMB1/pBR322/pUC origin of replication
   3580..3720    -  misc_feature   bom: basis of mobility region from pBR322
   3822..3862    -  CDS            rop (fragment): Rop protein, which maintains plasmids at low copy number; rop
   3906..3983    +  promoter       lacIq promoter: lacI (mutant); In the lacIq allele, a single base change in the promoter boosts expression of the lacI gene about 10-fold.
   3984..5066    +  CDS            lacI: lac repressor; lacI; The lac repressor binds to the lac operator to inhibit transcription in E. coli. This inhibition can be relieved by adding lactose or isopropyl-β-D-thiogalactopyranoside (IPTG).
>Addgene plasmid #217384 | pYH76 | addgene full sequence | sequence record 429314 | Addgene NGS Result
GTTTGACAGCTTATCATCGACTGCACGGTGCACCAATGCTTCTGGCGTCAGGCAGCCATCGGAAGCTGTG
GTATGGCTGTGCAGGTCGTAAATCACTGCATAATTCGTGTCGCTCAAGGCGCACTCCCGTTCTGGATAAT
GTTTTTTGCGCCGACATCATAACGGTTCTGGCAAATATTCTGAAATGAGCTGTTGACAATTAATCATCCG
GCTCGTATAATGTGTGGAATTGTGAGCGGATAACAATTTCACACAGGAAACAGACCATGGCAGTGAGCAA
GGGCGAGGAGGATAACATGGCCATCATTAAGGAGTTCATGCGCTTCAAGGTGCACATGGAGGGGTCCGTG
AACGGCCACGTGTTCGAGATCGAGGGCGAGGGCGAGGGCCGCCCCTACGAGGGCACCCAGACCGCCAAGC
TGAAGGTGACCAAGGGTGGCCCCCTGCCCTTCACCTGGGACATCCTGTCCCCTCAATTCATGTACGGCTC
CAATGCCTACGTGAAGCACCCCGCCGACATCCCCGACTACTTTAAGCTGTCCTTCCCCGAGGGCTTCAAG
TGGGAGCGCGTGATGAAATTCGAGGACGGCGGCGTGGTGACCGTGACCCAGGACTCCTCCCTGCAGGACG
GTGAGTTCATCTACAAGGTGAAGCTGCGCGGCACCAACTTCCCCTCCGACGGCCCCGTAATGCAGAAGAA
GACCATGGGCTGGGAGGCCCTCTCCGAGCGGATGTACCCCGAGGACGGCGCCCTGAAGGGCGAGGTCAAG
CCGAGAGTGAAGCTGAAGGACGGCGGCCACTACGACGCTGAGGTCAAGACCACCTACAAGGCCAAGAAGC
CCGTGCAGCTGCCCGGCGCCTACAACGTCAACCGCAAGTTGGACATCACCTCACACAACGAGGACTACAC
CATCGTGGAACAGTACGAACGTGCCGAGGGCCGCCACTCCACCGGCGGCATGGACGAGCTGTACAAGGGA
TCCGGCAGCGGCAGCATGGTCGCGGAACAACTTGTTGGTGTCAGTGCGGCTTCCGCTGCCGCAGCGAGCG
CGTTCGGTAGCTTGAGTTCTGCTTTATTGATGCCTAAGGATGGTCGCACGTTGGAGGACGTGGTACGTGA
GCTGTTGCGCCCGCTGTTAAAGGAGTGGCTTGACCAGAATCTGCCCCGTATTGTGGAGACTAAAGTGGAG
GAAGAGGTACAACGTATCTCGCGTGGTCGCGGAGCTTAATGAGTCGACCTGCAGGCATGCAAGCTTGGCT
GTTTTGGCGGATGAGAGAAGATTTTCAGCCTGATACAGATTAAATCAGAACGCAGAAGCGGTCTGATAAA
ACAGAATTTGCCTGGCGGCAGTAGCGCGGTGGTCCCACCTGACCCCATGCCGAACTCAGAAGTGAAACGC
CGTAGCGCCGATGGTAGTGTGGGGTCTCCCCATGCGAGAGTAGGGAACTGCCAGGCATCAAATAAAACGA
AAGGCTCAGTCGAAAGACTGGGCCTTTCGTTTTATCTGTTGTTTGTCGGTGAACGCTCTCCTGAGTAGGA
CAAATCCGCCGGGAGCGGATTTGAACGTTGCGAAGCAACGGCCCGGAGGGTGGCGGGCAGGACGCCCGCC
ATAAACTGCCAGGCATCAAATTAAGCAGAAGGCCATCCTGACGGATGGCCTTTTTGCGTTTCTACAAACT
CTTTTGTTTATTTTTCTAAATACATTCAAATATGTATCCGCTCATGAGACAATAACCCTGATAAATGCTT
CAATAATATTGAAAAAGGAAGAGTATGAGTATTCAACATTTCCGTGTCGCCCTTATTCCCTTTTTTGCGG
CATTTTGCCTTCCTGTTTTTGCTCACCCAGAAACGCTGGTGAAAGTAAAAGATGCTGAAGATCAGTTGGG
TGCACGAGTGGGTTACATCGAACTGGATCTCAACAGCGGTAAGATCCTTGAGAGTTTTCGCCCCGAAGAA
CGTTTTCCAATGATGAGCACTTTTAAAGTTCTGCTATGTGGCGCGGTATTATCCCGTGTTGACGCCGGGC
AAGAGCAACTCGGTCGCCGCATACACTATTCTCAGAATGACTTGGTTGAGTACTCACCAGTCACAGAAAA
GCATCTTACGGATGGCATGACAGTAAGAGAATTATGCAGTGCTGCCATAACCATGAGTGATAACACTGCG
GCCAACTTACTTCTGACAACGATCGGAGGACCGAAGGAGCTAACCGCTTTTTTGCACAACATGGGGGATC
ATGTAACTCGCCTTGATCGTTGGGAACCGGAGCTGAATGAAGCCATACCAAACGACGAGCGTGACACCAC
GATGCCTGTAGCAATGGCAACAACGTTGCGCAAACTATTAACTGGCGAACTACTTACTCTAGCTTCCCGG
CAACAATTAATAGACTGGATGGAGGCGGATAAAGTTGCAGGACCACTTCTGCGCTCGGCCCTTCCGGCTG
GCTGGTTTATTGCTGATAAATCTGGAGCCGGTGAGCGTGGGTCTCGCGGTATCATTGCAGCACTGGGGCC
AGATGGTAAGCCCTCCCGTATCGTAGTTATCTACACGACGGGGAGTCAGGCAACTATGGATGAACGAAAT
AGACAGATCGCTGAGATAGGTGCCTCACTGATTAAGCATTGGTAACTGTCAGACCAAGTTTACTCATATA
TACTTTAGATTGATTTAAAACTTCATTTTTAATTTAAAAGGATCTAGGTGAAGATCCTTTTTGATAATCT
CATGACCAAAATCCCTTAACGTGAGTTTTCGTTCCACTGAGCGTCAGACCCCGTAGAAAAGATCAAAGGA
TCTTCTTGAGATCCTTTTTTTCTGCGCGTAATCTGCTGCTTGCAAACAAAAAAACCACCGCTACCAGCGG
TGGTTTGTTTGCCGGATCAAGAGCTACCAACTCTTTTTCCGAAGGTAACTGGCTTCAGCAGAGCGCAGAT
ACCAAATACTGTCCTTCTAGTGTAGCCGTAGTTAGGCCACCACTTCAAGAACTCTGTAGCACCGCCTACA
TACCTCGCTCTGCTAATCCTGTTACCAGTGGCTGCTGCCAGTGGCGATAAGTCGTGTCTTACCGGGTTGG
ACTCAAGACGATAGTTACCGGATAAGGCGCAGCGGTCGGGCTGAACGGGGGGTTCGTGCACACAGCCCAG
CTTGGAGCGAACGACCTACACCGAACTGAGATACCTACAGCGTGAGCTATGAGAAAGCGCCACGCTTCCC
GAAGGGAGAAAGGCGGACAGGTATCCGGTAAGCGGCAGGGTCGGAACAGGAGAGCGCACGAGGGAGCTTC
CAGGGGGAAACGCCTGGTATCTTTATAGTCCTGTCGGGTTTCGCCACCTCTGACTTGAGCGTCGATTTTT
GTGATGCTCGTCAGGGGGGCGGAGCCTATGGAAAAACGCCAGCAACGCGGCCTTTTTACGGTTCCTGGCC
TTTTGCTGGCCTTTTGCTCACATGTTCTTTCCTGCGTTATCCCCTGATTCTGTGGATAACCGTATTACCG
CCTTTGAGTGAGCTGATACCGCTCGCCGCAGCCGAACGACCGAGCGCAGCGAGTCAGTGAGCGAGGAAGC
GGAAGAGCGCCTGATGCGGTATTTTCTCCTTACGCATCTGTGCGGTATTTCACACCGCATATGGTGCACT
CTCAGTACAATCTGCTCTGATGCCGCATAGTTAAGCCAGTATACACTCCGCTATCGCTACGTGACTGGGT
CATGGCTGCGCCCCGACACCCGCCAACACCCGCTGACGCGCCCTGACGGGCTTGTCTGCTCCCGGCATCC
GCTTACAGACAAGCTGTGACCGTCTCCGGGAGCTGCATGTGTCAGAGGTTTTCACCGTCATCACCGAAAC
GCGCGAGGCAGCAGATCAATTCGCGCGCGAAGGCGAAGCGGCATGCATTTACGTTGACACCATCGAATGG
TGCAAAACCTTTCGCGGTATGGCATGATAGCGCCCGGAAGAGAGTCAATTCAGGGTGGTGAATGTGAAAC
CAGTAACGTTATACGATGTCGCAGAGTATGCCGGTGTCTCTTATCAGACCGTTTCCCGCGTGGTGAACCA
GGCCAGCCACGTTTCTGCGAAAACGCGGGAAAAAGTGGAAGCGGCGATGGCGGAGCTGAATTACATTCCC
AACCGCGTGGCACAACAACTGGCGGGCAAACAGTCGTTGCTGATTGGCGTTGCCACCTCCAGTCTGGCCC
TGCACGCGCCGTCGCAAATTGTCGCGGCGATTAAATCTCGCGCCGATCAACTGGGTGCCAGCGTGGTGGT
GTCGATGGTAGAACGAAGCGGCGTCGAAGCCTGTAAAGCGGCGGTGCACAATCTTCTCGCGCAACGCGTC
AGTGGGCTGATCATTAACTATCCGCTGGATGACCAGGATGCCATTGCTGTGGAAGCTGCCTGCACTAATG
TTCCGGCGTTATTTCTTGATGTCTCTGACCAGACACCCATCAACAGTATTATTTTCTCCCATGAAGACGG
TACGCGACTGGGCGTGGAGCATCTGGTCGCATTGGGTCACCAGCAAATCGCGCTGTTAGCGGGCCCATTA
AGTTCTGTCTCGGCGCGTCTGCGTCTGGCTGGCTGGCATAAATATCTCACTCGCAATCAAATTCAGCCGA
TAGCGGAACGGGAAGGCGACTGGAGTGCCATGTCCGGTTTTCAACAAACCATGCAAATGCTGAATGAGGG
CATCGTTCCCACTGCGATGCTGGTTGCCAACGATCAGATGGCGCTGGGCGCAATGCGCGCCATTACCGAG
TCCGGGCTGCGCGTTGGTGCGGATATCTCGGTAGTGGGATACGACGATACCGAAGACAGCTCATGTTATA
TCCCGCCGTTAACCACCATCAAACAGGATTTTCGCCTGCTGGGGCAAACCAGCGTGGACCGCTTGCTGCA
ACTCTCTCAGGGCCAGGCGGTGAAGGGCAATCAGCTGTTGCCCGTCTCACTGGTGAAAAGAAAAACCACC
CTGGCGCCCAATACGCAAACCGCCTCTCCCCGCGCGTTGGCCGATTCATTAATGCAGCTGGCACGACAGG
TTTCCCGACTGGAAAGCGGGCAGTGAGCGCAACGCAATTAATGTAAGTTAGCGCGAATTGATCTG
